>Addgene plasmid #37875 | MSCV-N 16E6 | depositor partial sequence | sequence record 47519 | Tag and insert
CTGCCACCATGGACTACAAGGATGACGATGACAAGCTCGATGGAGGATACCCATACGATGTTCCAGATTA
CGCTGCTCGAGGTTATCAAACAAGTTTGTACAAAAAAGTTGGC
[474 nt withheld, positions 114-587]
TAATCTTTCTTGTACAAAGTGGTTCGATAACGAAT
