>Addgene plasmid #37875 | MSCV-N 16E6 | addgene partial sequence | sequence record 49985 | pLXSN-5
TCACTCCTTCTCTAGGCGCCGGAATTAGATCTGCCACCATGGACTACAAGGATGACGATGACAAGCTCGA
TGGAGGATACCCATACGATGTTCCAGATTACGCTGCTCGAGGTTATCAAACAAGTTTGTACAAAAAAGTT
GGC
[474 nt withheld, positions 144-617]
TAATCNTTCTTGTACAAAGTGGTTCGATAACGAATTCCGCCCCCCCCCCCTAACGTTAC
