[The description below was written by a language model from this plasmid's Addgene catalogue record.]
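Description:
MSCV-N 16E6 is a retroviral mammalian expression plasmid built on the MSCV-N FLAGHA backbone, a murine stem cell virus-derived vector adapted for Gateway recombination cloning. It is maintained in E. coli as a low-copy plasmid under ampicillin selection, and it carries a puromycin marker for selecting transduced or transfected mammalian cells. The record lists the total size as about 7.1 kb, smaller than the 8.2 kb given for the empty backbone. This would be consistent with a Gateway reaction in which a larger destination cassette is replaced by a short insert, although the record does not explain the difference.

The insert is the roughly 480 bp E6 open reading frame of human papillomavirus type 16, one of the principal oncoproteins of this high-risk HPV type. It is fused at its N terminus to tandem FLAG and HA epitope tags supplied by the backbone, which allows detection and sequential affinity purification of E6 and its associated proteins. The promoter field reads "PKG". In MSCV-type vectors the gene of interest is usually transcribed from the viral long terminal repeat, while an internal PGK promoter drives the puromycin resistance gene, so this entry may refer to the marker cassette. No feature table is provided, so this cannot be confirmed from the record.

Based on the associated publication, the construct belongs to a collection of tagged tumour virus proteins used to map how viral proteins perturb host cell networks. It suits stable expression of tagged E6 in mammalian cells through retroviral transduction, followed by interaction or expression profiling.
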