Addgene plasmid #37875: MSCV-N 16E6
Depositing lab: Karl Munger. Depositing organization: Brigham and Women's Hospital. Publication: Interpreting cancer genomes using systematic host network perturbations by tumour virus proteins. Rozenblatt-Rosen O, Deo RC, Padi M, Adelmant G, Calderwood MA, Rolland T, Grace M, Dricot A, Askenazi M, Tavares M, Pevzner SJ, Abderazzaq F, Byrdsong D, Carvunis AR, Chen AA, Cheng J, Correll M, Duarte M, Fan C, Feltkamp MC, Ficarro SB, Franchi R, Garg BK, Gulbahce N, Hao T, Holthaus AM, James R, Korkhin A, Litovchick L, Mar JC, Pak TR, Rabello S, Rubio R, Shen Y, Singh S, Spangle JM, Tasan M, Wanamaker S, Webber JT, Roecklein-Canfield J, Johannsen E, Barabasi AL, Beroukhim R, Kieff E, Cusick ME, Hill DE, Munger K, Marto JA, Quackenbush J, Roth FP, DeCaprio JA, Vidal M. Nature. 2012 Jul 26;487(7408):491-5. 10.1038/nature11288 PubMed 22810586.
Backbone
  Vector backbone: MSCV-N FLAGHA
  Backbone size w/o insert (bp): 8162
  Total vector size (bp): 7142
  Vector type: Mammalian Expression, Retroviral
  Selectable markers: Puromycin
Growth in bacteria
  Bacterial resistance: Ampicillin, 100 μg/mL
  Growth temperature: 37°C
  Growth strain: DH5alpha
  Copy number: Low Copy
Gene/Insert
  Gene/Insert name: HPV 16E6
  Species: HPV
  Insert size (bp): 480
  Entrez Gene: E6 (a.k.a. HpV16gp1)
  Promoter: PKG
  Tag / fusion protein: Flag (N terminal on backbone); HA (N terminal on backbone)
  Cloning method: Gateway Cloning
  Sequencing primers: 5′ LXSN 5'; 3′ MSCV-N seq. rev
Terms and licenses: Academic/Nonprofit Terms; Industry Terms: Not Available to Industry
How to cite: MSCV-N 16E6 was a gift from Karl Munger (Addgene plasmid # 37875 ; http://n2t.net/addgene:37875 ; RRID:Addgene_37875)
